Addgene plasmid #80585: pJOG253
Purpose: recipient plasmid [single activator]; p35S:Cas9 D10A/N863A-Hax3CT, BASTA
Depositing lab: Johannes Stuttmann. Depositing organization: Martin-Luther-Universitaet Halle-Wittenberg, Faculty of Medicine. Publication: Generation of chromosomal deletions in dicotyledonous plants employing a user-friendly genome editing toolkit. Ordon J, Gantner J, Kemna J, Schwalgun L, Reschke M, Streubel J, Boch J, Stuttmann J. Plant J. 2016 Aug 31. doi: 10.1111/tpj.13319. PubMed 27579989.
Backbone
  Vector backbone: pVM_BGW-BpiI
  Backbone manufacturer: 6800
  Total vector size (bp): 16000
  Vector type: Plant Expression, CRISPR
Growth in bacteria
  Bacterial resistance: Chloramphenicol and Spectinomycin, 25 & 50 μg/mL
  Growth temperature: 37°C
  Growth strain: ccdB Survival
  Copy number: High Copy
Gene/Insert 1
  Gene/Insert name: pnos:PAT-tnos (alt name: BASTA resistance, plant selectable)
  Species: E. coli
  Insert size (bp): 1800
Gene/Insert 2
  Gene/Insert name: p35S:Cas9 D10A/N863A-Hax3(CT)-t35S (alt name: dCas9-AD(TAL) fusion)
  Species: Streptococcus pyogenes
  Insert size (bp): 5800
  Mutation: D10A
Gene/Insert 3
  Gene/Insert name: pAtU6-BpiI-ccdB_CmR-BpiI_sgRNA_scaffold (alt name: sgRNA+dummy)
  Insert size (bp): 1700
Terms and licenses: Academic/Nonprofit Terms; Industry Terms: Not Available to Industry
Depositor comments: Please note- Functional data on this plasmid can be found in the following publication: Dissection of TALE-dependent gene activation reveals that they induce transcription cooperatively and in both orientations. Streubel et al PLoS One. 2017 Mar 16;12(3):e0173580. PMID: 28301511
How to cite: pJOG253 was a gift from Johannes Stuttmann (Addgene plasmid # 80585 ; http://n2t.net/addgene:80585 ; RRID:Addgene_80585)
