[The description below was written by a language model from this plasmid's Addgene catalogue record and pLannotate feature annotations shown in this document.]
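Description:
pJOG253 is a binary T-DNA vector for plant expression, built on the pVM_BGW-BpiI backbone and intended as a recipient plasmid for CRISPR-based transcriptional activation with a single guide RNA. The backbone carries a pVS1 replicon (oriV, RepA, StaA), which supports maintenance in Agrobacterium. It also has a ColE1/pBR322-type origin with a bom site for E. coli, and an aadA gene conferring spectinomycin resistance. The catalogue lists the size as about 16 kb, while the deposited sequence is 15,464 nt.

Three units lie between the nopaline-type left and right T-DNA borders. Next to the left border, a nos promoter drives the bar/PAT phosphinothricin acetyltransferase gene with a nos terminator, giving BASTA (glufosinate) selection in plants. The catalogue lists this insert's species as E. coli, whereas the annotation assigns the gene to Streptomyces hygroscopicus. The second unit uses the CaMV 35S promoter and the TMV Ω translational enhancer to express Streptococcus pyogenes Cas9 carrying D10A and N863A, mutations that abolish nuclease activity. This dCas9 is fused at its C-terminus to the C-terminal region of the TAL effector Hax3, which the annotation detects as an AvrBs3-like fragment and which supplies the activation domain. A CaMV polyadenylation signal ends the unit.

The third unit is described as an Arabidopsis U6 promoter followed by a BpiI-flanked ccdB/chloramphenicol-resistance dummy and the sgRNA scaffold. The U6 promoter itself is not annotated in the feature table. Type IIS BpiI cloning replaces the dummy with a guide sequence, and loss of the toxic ccdB gene counterselects unmodified vector. This explains why the empty plasmid needs a ccdB-tolerant strain and dual chloramphenicol/spectinomycin selection. The finished constructs direct the activator to chosen promoters in plants, and the depositor notes that functional data appear in a study of TALE-dependent gene activation.
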