Features (pLannotate 1.2.2; 27 found; start..end, strand, type, name):
    266..290     +  misc_feature   LB T-DNA repeat: left border repeat from nopaline C58 T-DNA
    333..585     -  terminator     NOS terminator: nopaline synthase terminator and poly(A) signal
    608..1156    -  CDS            bar: PAT_STRHY - Experimental evidence at protein level: Swiss-Prot protein existence level 1. Inactivates phosphinothricin (PPT) by transfer of an acetyl group from acetyl CoA. Can also acetylate demethylphosphinothricin but not PTT or glutamate. This enzyme is an effector of phosphinothricin tripeptide (PTT or bialaphos) resistance. From Streptomyces hygroscopicus. Introduced by genetic manipulation and expressed in glufosinate-tolerant maize by Dekalb Genetics.
   1199..1378    -  promoter       NOS promoter: nopaline synthase promoter
   1468..1642    -  polyA_signal   CaMV poly(A) signal: cauliflower mosaic virus polyadenylation signal
   1681..2514    -  CDS            avrBs3 (fragment): AVRB3_XANEU - Experimental evidence at protein level: Swiss-Prot protein existence level 1. Avirulence protein. Acts as a transcription factor in C.annuum plants. In susceptible plants lacking the Bs3 resistance gene induces expression of a number of genes, including genes homologous to a family of auxin-induced genes, alpha-expansin genes, pectate lyase, anthocyanidin glucoside rhamnosyl transferase and at least one transcription factor, UPA20. Their expression leads to plant hypertrophy in mesophyll cells, probably mainly mediated by UPA20 (PubMed:17962565). In resistant plants induces the h
   2578..6681    -  CDS            Cas9: Cas9 (Csn1) endonuclease from the Streptococcus pyogenes Type II CRISPR/Cas system generates RNA-guided double strand breaks in DNA
   6723..6776    -  misc_feature   TMV Ω: translational enhancer from the tobacco mosaic virus 5'-leader sequence (Gallie et al., 1988)
   6805..7150    -  promoter       CaMV 35S promoter: strong constitutive promoter from cauliflower mosaic virus
   6807..6853    -  promoter       minimal CaMV 35S promoter: minimal 35S promoter from cauliflower mosaic virus
   7354..7456    +  promoter       cat promoter: promoter of the E. coli cat gene encoding chloramphenicol acetyltransferase
   7457..8113    +  CDS            cat: CAT_ECOLX - Experimental evidence at protein level: Swiss-Prot protein existence level 1. This enzyme is an effector of chloramphenicol resistance in bacteria. From Escherichia coli. This protein is used as a marker in many commonly used cloning vectors, such as pACYC184.
   8299..8457    +  CDS            ccdA (fragment): CCDA_ECO57 - Also known as H, letA. Experimental evidence at protein level: Swiss-Prot protein existence level 1. Antitoxin component of a type II toxin-antitoxin (TA) system which inhibits the post-segregational killing (PSK) of plasmid-free cells, also referred to as a plasmid addiction system. Binds to and blocks the activity of CcdB; will also remove bound CcdB protein from the CcdB-GyrA complex by forming a CcdA-CcdB complex, a process termed rejuvenation. Functions as a transcriptional corepressor for the ccdAB operon, repression also requires CcdB (By similarity). From Escherichia coli
   8462..8764    +  CDS            ccdB: CCDB_ECOLI - Also known as G, letB, letD. Experimental evidence at protein level: Swiss-Prot protein existence level 1. Toxic component of a type II toxin-antitoxin (TA) system, functioning in plasmid maintainence. Responsible for the post- segregational killing (PSK) of plasmid-free cells, also referred to as a plasmid addiction system. Half-life of over 2 hours. Cell killing by CcdB is accompanied by filamentation, defects in chromosome and plasmid segregation, defects in cell division, formation of anucleate cells, decreased DNA synthesis and plasmid loss. Interferes with the activity of DN
   8805..8880    +  misc_RNA       gRNA scaffold: guide RNA scaffold for the Streptococcus pyogenes CRISPR/Cas9 system
   8951..9110    +  polyA_signal   CaMV poly(A) signal (fragment): cauliflower mosaic virus polyadenylation signal
   9194..9218    +  misc_feature   RB T-DNA repeat: right border repeat from nopaline C58 T-DNA
   9558..9959    +  CDS            Y4CG_SINFN (fragment): Protein inferred from homology: Swiss-Prot protein existence level 3. From Sinorhizobium fredii (strain NBRC 101917 / NGR234).
  10519..11148   +  CDS            pVS1 StaA: stability protein from the Pseudomonas plasmid pVS1 (Heeb et al., 2000)
  11581..12649   +  CDS            pVS1 RepA (fragment): replication protein from the Pseudomonas plasmid pVS1 (Heeb et al., 2000)
  12715..12909   +  rep_origin     pVS1 oriV: origin of replication for the Pseudomonas plasmid pVS1 (Heeb et al., 2000)
  13112..13151   +  CDS            rop (fragment): Rop protein, which maintains plasmids at low copy number; rop
  13253..13393   +  misc_feature   bom: basis of mobility region from pBR322
  13579..14167   -  rep_origin     ori: high-copy-number ColE1/pMB1/pBR322/pUC origin of replication
  14411..15198   -  CDS            SmR (fragment): aminoglycoside adenylyltransferase (Murphy, 1985); aadA; confers resistance to spectinomycin and streptomycin
  15209..15265   -  CDS            GmR (fragment): gentamycin acetyltransferase; aacC1; confers resistance to gentamycin
  15355..28      +  CDS            int (fragment) (across the origin): INT2_ECOLX - Protein inferred from homology: Swiss-Prot protein existence level 3. Putative integrase believed to be involved in the insertion of antibiotic resistance genes into plasmids and transposons. From Escherichia coli.
>Addgene plasmid #80585 | pJOG253 | depositor full sequence | sequence record 151872 | pJOG253 sequence 15464 bps
TTATGTCCACTGGGTTCGTGCCCGAATTGATCACAGGCAGCAACGCTCTGTCATCGTTACAATCAACATG
CTACCCTCCGCGAGATCATCCGTGTTTCAAACCCGGCAGCTTAGTTGCCGTTCTTCCGAATAGCATCGGT
AACATGAGCAAAGTCTGCCGCCTTACAACGGCTCTCCCGCTGACGCCGTCCCGGACTGATGGGCTGCCTG
TATCGAGTGGTGATTTTGTGCCGAGCTGCCGGTCGGGGAGCTGTTGGCTGGCTGGTGGCAGGATATATTG
TGGTGTAAACAAATTGACGCTTAGACAACTTAATAACACATTGCGGAATTCCGATCTAGTAACATAGATG
ACACCGCGCGCGATAATTTATCCTAGTTTGCGCGCTATATTTTGTTTTCTATCGCGTATTAAATGTATAA
TTGCGGGACTCTAATCATAAAAACCCATCTCATAAATAACGTCATGCATTACATGTTAATTATTACATGC
TTAACGTAATTCAACAGAAATTATATGATAATCATCGCAAGACCGGCAACAGGATTCAATCTTAAGAAAC
TTTATTGCCAAATGTTTGAACGATCTGCTTGACTCTAGGGGTCATCAGATTTCGGTGACGGGCAGGACCG
GACGGGGCGGCACCGGCAGGCTGAAGTCCAGCTGCCAGAAACCCACGTCATGCCAGTTCCCGTGCTTGAA
GCCGGCCGCCCGCAGCATGCCGCGGGGGGCATATCCGAGCGCCTCGTGCATGCGCACGCTCGGGTCGTTG
GGCAGCCCGATGACAGCGACCACGCTCTTGAAGCCCTGTGCCTCCAGGGACTTCAGCAGGTGGGTGTAGA
GCGTGGAGCCCAGTCCCGTCCGCTGGTGGCGGGGGGAGACGTACACGGTCGACTCGGCCGTCCAGTCGTA
GGCGTTGCGTGCCTTCCAGGGGCCCGCGTAGGCGATGCCGGCGACCTCGCCGTCCACCTCGGCGACGAGC
CAGGGATAGCGCTCCCGCAGACGGACGAGGTCGTCCGTCCACTCCTGCGGTTCCTGCGGCTCGGTACGGA
AGTTGACCGTGCTTGTCTCGATGTAGTGGTTGACGATGGTGCAGACCGCCGGCATGTCCGCCTCGGTGGC
ACGGCGGATGTCGGCCGGGCGTCGTTCTGGGCTCATGGTAGATCCCCCTCGATCGAGTTGAGAGTGAATA
TGAGACTCTAATTGGATACCGAGGGGAATTTATGGAACGTCAGTGGAGCATTTTTGACAAGAAATATTTG
CTAGCTGATAGTGACCTTAGGCGACTTTTGAACGCGCAATAATGGTTTCTGACGTATGTGCTTAGCTCAT
TAAACTCCAGAAACCCGCGGCTGAGTGGCTCCTTCAACGTTGCGGTTCTGTCAGTTCCAAACGTAAAACG
GCTTGTCCCGCGTCATCGGCGGGGGTCATAACGTGACTCCCTTAATTCTCCGCTCATGATTAGTAGCGAT
CTGGATTTTAGTACTGGATTTTGGTTTTAGGAATTAGAAATTTTATTGATAGAAGTATTTTACAAATACA
AATACATACTAAGGGTTTCTTATATGCTCAACACATGAGCGAAACCCTATAGGAACCCTAATTCCCTTAT
CTGGGAACTACTCACACATTATTATGGAGAAACTCGAGCTTGTCGATCGACTCTAGCTAGAGAAGCTTCA
CTGAGGCAATAGCTCCATCAACCATGCGAGCTCCTCTTCGTTGAATGCCGGGAAATCATCCGCTGTCCCT
GCGAAGGGGTCCGCATCTTGTTCCCAAACCACGGTGCTGGACGCTACCAGGTCGGCATCCATGGGCGTAC
CAGGATCCAGGAGGCCGCCGATCCTGGTACGCGGGCGTTTTACACCCCAGCTGAGGAGGGGCAAATGCAA
CGCATCGCGCTGTTCGGGAACGCGCACCTCGAACGATTGCTGTGCGGAGGGACCGGTGACAGCACGATCC
GATCGGGACCGTTTACGGCTGCTTGCCCGCGTCTGATCTCCCTCGTGCATTGGGCTAGGCGCATCAAGGT
CACGCTCCAGCGAATCGGCGAATGCATGCAAAGACGCCTGATCCGGCGTTTGAGTTGAAGTAGGGGACGG
TTTGGCCCTTTTCATCCCTGATGCCTGGAGGATACGGTCCCAACGCTGCGAGGCTGGGGGGAGCGTTCCA
CTGCGGGCTTCGAGTTCGGTGACGCCCACTCTGCGAAAGAGCTGTAACAACCCGTGCCTGCTCATCCCGA
ACTGCGTCATGGCGTCATCAAATGCTTGCGCTGGGTGGGAGTGGCACTGGAAAAAACCCAGCACGCGAAC
CACTTGCGCGTGGTCGGCAACGCGATGGGATGTGCGTTCGGGAATACGGCGATTGGTTCTTTTGATCAAG
GCCGGCGCGTGCGGCAATCCCTTTTTCACTGCATCCAGCGCAGGACGTCCGCCGAGGCAGGCCAAGGCGA
CGAGGTGGTCGTTGGTCAACGCGGCCAACGCCGGATCAGGGCGAGATAACTGGGCAACAATGCTTCCACC
GCCACCACTACCGCCACCCGAACCCACCTTCCTCTTCTTCTTGGGGTCAGCCCTGCTGTCTCCACCGAGC
TGAGAGAGGTCGATTCTTGTTTCATAGAGCCCCGTAATTGACTGATGAATCAGTGTGGCGTCCAGGACCT
CCTTTGTAGAGGTGTACCGCTTTCTGTCTATGGTGGTGTCGAAGTACTTGAAGGCTGCAGGCGCGCCCAA
GTTGGTCAGAGTAAACAAGTGGATAATGTTTTCTGCCTGCTCCCTGATGGGCTTATCCCTGTGCTTATTG
TAAGCAGAAAGCACCTTATCGAGGTTAGCGTCGGCGAGGATCACTCTTTTGGAGAATTCGCTTATTTGCT
CGATGATCTCATCAAGGTAGTGTTTGTGTTGTTCCACGAACAGCTGCTTCTGCTCATTATCTTCGGGAGA
TCCTTTGAGCTTTTCATAGTGGCTGGCCAGATACAAGAAATTAACGTATTTAGAGGGCAGTGCCAGCTCG
TTACCTTTCTGCAGCTCGCCCGCACTAGCGAGCATTCGTTTCCGGCCGTTTTCAAGCTCAAAGAGAGAGT
ACTTGGGAAGCTTAATGATGAGGTCTTTTTTGACCTCTTTATATCCTTTCGCCTCGAGAAAGTCGATGGG
GTTTTTTTCGAAGCTTGATCGCTCCATGATTGTGATGCCCAGCAGTTCCTTGACGCTTTTGAGTTTTTTA
GACTTCCCTTTCTCCACTTTGGCCACAACCAGTACACTGTAAGCGACTGTAGGAGAATCGAATCCGCCGT
ATTTCTTGGGGTCCCAATCTTTTTTGCGTGCGATCAGCTTGTCGCTGTTCCTTTTCGGGAGGATACTTTC
CTTGGAGAAGCCTCCGGTCTGTACTTCGGTCTTTTTAACGATGTTCACCTGCGGCATGGACAGGACCTTC
CGGACTGTCGCGAAATCCCTACCCTTGTCCCACACGATTTCTCCTGTTTCTCCGTTTGTTTCGATAAGTG
GTCGCTTCCGAATCTCTCCATTGGCCAGTGTAATCTCGGTCTTGAAAAAATTCATAATATTGCTGTAAAA
GAAGTACTTAGCGGTGGCCTTGCCTATTTCCTGCTCAGACTTTGCGATCATTTTCCTAACATCGTACACT
TTATAGTCTCCGTAAACAAATTCAGATTCAAGCTTGGGATATTTTTTGATAAGTGCAGTGCCTACCACTG
CATTCAGGTAGGCATCATGCGCATGGTGGTAATTGTTGATCTCTCTCACCTTATAAAACTGAAAGTCCTT
TCTGAAATCTGAAACCAGCTTAGACTTCAGAGTAATAACTTTCACCTCTCGAATCAGTTTGTCATTTTCA
TCGTACTTGGTGTTCATGCGTGAATCGAGAATTTGGGCCACGTGCTTGGTGATCTGGCGTGTCTCAACAA
GCTGCCTTTTGATGAAGCCGGCTTTATCCAACTCAGACAGGCCACCTCGTTCAGCCTTAGTCAGATTATC
GAACTTCCGTTGTGTGATCAGTTTGGCGTTCAGCAGCTGCCGCCAATAATTTTTCATTTTCTTGACAACT
TCTTCTGAGGGGACGTTATCACTCTTCCCTCTAGCTTTATCGGATCTTGTCAACACTTTATTATCAATAG
AATCATCTTTGAGAAAAGACTGGGGCACGATATGATCCACGTCGTAGTCGGAGAGCCGATTGATGTCCAG
TTCCTGATCCACGTACATGTCCCTGCCGTTCTGCAGGTAGTACAGGTAGAGCTTCTCATTCTGAAGCTGG
GTGTTTTCAACTGGGTGTTCCTTAAGGATTTGGGACCCCAGTTCTTTTATACCCTCTTCAATCCTCTTCA
TCCTTTCCCTACTGTTCTTCTGTCCCTTCTGGGTAGTTTGGTTCTCTCGGGCCATCTCGATAACGATATT
CTCGGGCTTATGCCTTCCCATTACTTTGACGAGTTCATCCACGACCTTAACGGTCTGCAGTATTCCCTTT
TTGATAGCTGGGCTACCTGCAAGATTAGCGATGTGCTCGTGGAGACTGTCCCCCTGGCCAGAAACTTGTG
CTTTCTGGATGTCCTCCTTAAAGGTGAGAGAGTCATCATGGATCAACTGCATGAAGTTCCGGTTGGCAAA
TCCATCGGACTTAAGAAAATCCAGGATTGTCTTTCCACTCTGCTTGTCTCGGATCCCATTGATCAGTTTT
CTTGACAGCCGCCCCCATCCTGTATATCGGCGCCTCTTGAGCTGTTTCATGACTTTGTCGTCGAAGAGAT
GAGCGTAAGTTTTCAAGCGTTCTTCAATCATCTCCCTATCTTCAAACAACGTAAGGGTGAGGACAATGTC
CTCAAGAATGTCCTCGTTCTCCTCATTGTCCAGGAAGTCCTTGTCTTTAATGATTTTCAGGAGATCGTGA
TACGTTCCCAGGGATGCGTTGAAGCGATCCTCCACTCCGCTGATTTCAACAGAGTCGAAACATTCAATCT
TTTTGAAATAATCTTCTTTGAGCTGTTTCACGGTAACTTTCCGGTTCGTCTTGAAGAGGAGGTCCACGAT
AGCTTTCTTCTGCTCTCCAGACAGGAATGCTGGCTTTCTCATCCCTTCTGTGACGTATTTGACCTTGGTG
AGCTCGTTATAAACTGTGAAGTACTCGTACAGCAGAGAGTGTTTAGGAAGCACCTTTTCGTTAGGCAGAT
TTTTATCAAAGTTAGTCATCCTTTCGATGAAGGACTGGGCAGAGGCCCCCTTATCCACGACTTCCTCGAA
GTTCCAGGGAGTGATAGTCTCTTCTGATTTGCGAGTCATCCACGCGAATCTGGAATTTCCCCGGGCGAGG
GGGCCTACATAGTAGGGTATCCGAAATGTGAGGATTTTCTCAATCTTTTCCCTGTTATCTTTCAAAAAGG
GGTAGAAATCCTCTTGCCGCCTGAGGATAGCGTGCAGTTCGCCCAGGTGAATCTGGTGGGGGATGCTTCC
ATTGTCGAAAGTGCGCTGTTTGCGCAACAGATCTTCTCTGTTAAGCTTTACCAGCAGCTCCTCGGTGCCG
TCCATTTTTTCCAAGATGGGCTTAATAAATTTGTAAAATTCCTCCTGGCTTGCTCCGCCGTCAATGTATC
CGGCGTAGCCATTTTTAGACTGATCGAAGAAAATTTCCTTGTACTTCTCAGGCAGTTGCTGTCTGACAAG
GGCCTTCAGCAAAGTCAAGTCTTGGTGGTGCTCATCATAGCGCTTGATCATACTAGCGCTCAGCGGAGCT
TTGGTGATCTCCGTGTTCACTCGCAGAATATCACTCAGCAGAATGGCGTCTGACAGGTTCTTTGCCGCCA
AAAAAAGGTCTGCGTACTGGTCGCCGATCTGGGCCAGCAGATTGTCGAGATCATCATCGTAGGTGTCTTT
GCTCAGTTGAAGCTTGGCATCTTCGGCCAGGTCGAAGTTAGATTTAAAGTTGGGGGTCAGCCCGAGTGAC
AGGGCGATAAGATTACCAAACAGGCCGTTCTTCTTCTCCCCAGGGAGCTGTGCGATGAGGTTTTCGAGCC
GCCGGGATTTGGACAGCCTAGCGCTCAGGATTGCTTTGGCGTCAACTCCGGATGCGTTGATCGGGTTCTC
TTCGAAAAGCTGATTGTAAGTCTGAACCAGTTGGATAAAGAGTTTGTCGACATCGCTGTTGTCTGGGTTC
AGGTCCCCCTCGATGAGGAAGTGTCCCCGAAATTTGATCATATGCGCCAGCGCGAGATAGATCAACCGCA
AGTCAGCCTTATCAGTACTGTCTACAAGCTTCTTCCTCAGATGATATATGGTTGGGTACTTTTCATGGTA
CGCCACCTCGTCCACGATATTGCCAAAGATTGGGTGGCGCTCGTGCTTTTTATCCTCCTCCACCAAAAAG
GACTCCTCCAGCCTATGGAAGAAAGAGTCATCCACCTTAGCCATCTCATTACTAAAGATCTCCTGCAGGT
AGCAGATCCGATTCTTTCTGCGGGTATATCTGCGCCGTGCTGTTCTTTTGAGCCGCGTGGCTTCGGCCGT
CTCCCCGGAGTCGAACAGGAGGGCGCCAATGAGGTTCTTCTTTATGCTGTGGCGATCGGTATTGCCCAGA
ACTTTGAATTTTTTGCTCGGCACCTTGTACTCGTCCGTAATGACGGCCCAGCCGACGCTGTTTGTGCCGA
TAGCGAGCCCAATGGAGTACTTCTTGTCCATGCCACCAACCTTCCGCTTCTTCTTAGGAGCCATTGTATC
GATAATTGTAAATGTAATTGTAATGTTGTTTGTTGTTTGTTGTTGTTGGTAATTGTTGTAAAAATGAGCT
CTTATACTCGAGCGTGTCCTCTCCAAATGAAATGAACTTCCTTATATAGAGGAAGGGTCTTGCGAAGGAT
AGTGGGATTGTGCGTCATCCCTTACGTCAGTGGAGATGTCACATCAATCCACTTGCTTTGTAGACGTGGT
TGGAACCTCTTCTTTTTCCACGATGCTCCTCGTGGGTGGGGGTCCATCTTTGGGACCACTGTCGGCAGAG
AGATCTTGAATGATAGCCTTTCCTTTATCGCAATGATGGCATTTGTAGGAGCCACCTTCCTTTTCTACTG
TCCTTTCGATGAAGTGACAGATAGCTGGGCAATGGAATCCGAGGAGGTTTCCCGAAATTATCCTTTGTTG
AAAAGTCTCAATAGCCCTTTGATCTTCTGAGACTGTATCTTTGACATTTTTGGAGTAGACCAGAGTGTCG
TGCTCCACCATGTTGACCTCCAAGCTTGAATTCTTGCTAAGTTGAAAACAATCTTCAAAAGTCCCACATC
GCTTAGATAAGAAAACGAAGCTGAGTTTATATACAGCTAGAGTCGAAGTAGTGATTGAAGTCTTCTGAGA
CGTTGATCGGCACGTAAGAGGTTCCAACTTTCACCATAATGAAATAAGATCACTACCGGGCGTATTTTTT
GAGTTATCGAGATTTTCAGGAGCTAAGGAAGCTAAAATGGAGAAAAAAATCACTGGATATACCACCGTTG
ATATATCCCAATGGCATCGTAAAGAACATTTTGAGGCATTTCAGTCAGTTGCTCAATGTACCTATAACCA
GACCGTTCAGCTGGATATTACGGCCTTTTTAAAGACCGTAAAGAAAAATAAGCACAAGTTTTATCCGGCC
TTTATTCACATTCTTGCCCGCCTGATGAATGCTCATCCGGAATTCCGTATGGCAATGAAAGACGGTGAGC
TGGTGATATGGGATAGTGTTCACCCTTGTTACACCGTTTTCCATGAGCAAACTGAAACGTTTTCATCGCT
CTGGAGTGAATACCACGACGATTTCCGGCAGTTTCTACACATATATTCGCAAGATGTGGCGTGTTACGGT
GAAAACCTGGCCTATTTCCCTAAAGGGTTTATTGAGAATATGTTTTTCGTCTCAGCCAATCCCTGGGTGA
GTTTCACCAGTTTTGATTTAAACGTGGCCAATATGGACAACTTCTTCGCCCCCGTTTTCACCATGGGCAA
ATATTATACGCAAGGCGACAAGGTGCTGATGCCGCTGGCGATTCAGGTTCATCATGCCGTCTGTGATGGC
TTCCATGTCGGCAGAATGCTTAATGAATTACAACAGTACTGCGATGAGTGGCAGGGGGGGGCGTAAACGC
TCGCGTGGATCCGGCTTACTAAAAGCCAGATAACAGTATGCGTATTTGCGCGCTGATTTTTGCGGTATAA
GAATATATACTGATATGTATACCCGAAGTATGTCAAAAAGAGGTATGCTATGAAGCAGCGTATTACAGTG
ACAGTTGACAGCGACAGCTATCAGTTGCTCAAGGCATATATGATGTCAATATCTCCGGTCTGGTAAGCAC
AACCATGCAGAATGAAGCCCGTCGTCTGCGTGCCGAACGCTGGAAAGCGGAAAATCAGGAAGGGATGGCT
GAGGTCGCCCGGTTTATTGAAATGAACGGCTCTTTTGCTGACGAGAACAGGGGCTGGTGAAATGCAGTTT
AAGGTTTACACCTATAAAAGAGAGAGCCGTTATCGTCTGTTTGTGGATGTACAGAGTGATATTATTGACA
CGCCCGGGCGACGGATGGTGATCCCCCTGGCCAGTGCACGTCTGCTGTCAGATAAAGTCTCCCGTGAACT
TTACCCGGTGGTGCATATCGGGGATGAAAGCTGGCGCATGATGACCACCGATATGGCCAGTGTGCCGGTT
TCCGTTATCGGGGAAGAAGTGGCTGATCTCAGCCACCGCGAAAATGACATCAAAAACGCCATTAACCTGA
TGTTCTGGGGAATATAAATGTCAGGCTCCCTTATACACAGCCAGTCGAAGACTTGTTTTAGAGCTAGAAA
TAGCAAGTTAAAATAAGGCTAGTCCGTTATCAACTTGAAAAAGTGGCACCGAGTCGGTGCTTTTTTTTGC
TTCCATGCTAGAGTCCGCAAAAATCACCAGTCTCTCTCTACAAATCTATCTCTCTCTATTTTTCTCCAGA
ATAATGTGTGAGTAGTTCCCAGATAAGGGAATTAGGGTTCTTATAGGGTTTCGCTCATGTGTTGAGCATA
TAAGAAACCCTTAGTATGTATTTGTATTTGTAAAATACTTCTATCAATAAAATTTCTAATTCCTAAAACC
AAAATCCAGTGACCTGCAGGCATGCGACGTCGAGCTTAGCTTGAGCTTGGATCAGATTGTCGTTTCCCGC
CTTCAGTTTAAACTATCAGTGTTTGACAGGATATATTGGCGGGTAAACCTAAGAGAAAAGAGCGTTTATT
AGAATAATCGGATATTTAAAAGGGCGTGAAAAGGTTTATCCGTTCGTCCATTTGTATGTGCATGCCAACC
ACAGGGTTCCCCTCGGGATCAAAGTACTTTGATCCAACCCCTCCGCTGCTATAGTGCAGTCGGCTTCTGA
CGTTCAGTGCAGCCGTGTTCTGAAAACGACATGTCGCACAAGTCCTAAGTTACGCGACAGGCTGCCGCCC
TGCCCTTTTCCTGGCGTTTTCTTGTCGCGTGTTTTAGTCGCATAAAGTAGAATACTTGCGACTAGAACCG
GAGACATTACGCCATGAACAAGAGCGCCGCCGCTGGCCTGCTGGGCTATGCCCGCGTCAGCACCGACGAC
CAGGACTTGACCAACCAACGGGCCGAACTGCACGCGGCCGGCTGCACCAAGCTGTTTTCCGAGAAGATCA
CCGGCACCAGGCGCGACCGCCCGGAGCTGGCCAGGATGCTTGACCACCTACGCCCTGGCGACGTTGTGAC
AGTGACCAGGCTAGACCGCCTGGCCCGCAGCACCCGCGACCTACTGGACATTGCCGAGCGCATCCAGGAG
GCCGGCGCGGGCCTGCGTAGCCTGGCAGAGCCGTGGGCCGACACCACCACGCCGGCCGGCCGCATGGTGT
TGACCGTGTTCGCCGGCATTGCCGAGTTCGAGCGTTCCCTAATCATCGACCGCACCCGGAGCGGGCGCGA
GGCCGCCAAGGCCCGAGGCGTGAAGTTTGGCCCCCGCCCTACCCTCACCCCGGCACAGATCGCGCACGCC
CGCGAGCTGATCGACCAGGAAGGCCGCACCGTGAAAGAGGCGGCTGCACTGCTTGGCGTGCATCGCTCGA
CCCTGTACCGCGCACTTGAGCGCAGCGAGGAAGTGACGCCCACCGAGGCCAGGCGGCGCGGTGCCTTCCG
TGAGGACGCATTGACCGAGGCCGACGCCCTGGCGGCCGCCGAGAATGAACGCCAAGAGGAACAAGCATGA
AACCGCACCAGGACGGCCAGGACGAACCGTTTTTCATTACCGAAGAGATCGAGGCGGAGATGATCGCGGC
CGGGTACGTGTTCGAGCCGCCCGCGCACGTCTCAACCGTGCGGCTGCATGAAATCCTGGCCGGTTTGTCT
GATGCCAAGCTGGCGGCCTGGCCGGCCAGCTTGGCCGCTGAAGAAACCGAGCGCCGCCGTCTAAAAAGGT
GATGTGTATTTGAGTAAAACAGCTTGCGTCATGCGGTCGCTGCGTATATGATGCGATGAGTAAATAAACA
AATACGCAAGGGGAACGCATGAAGGTTATCGCTGTACTTAACCAGAAAGGCGGGTCAGGCAAGACGACCA
TCGCAACCCATCTAGCCCGCGCCCTGCAACTCGCCGGGGCCGATGTTCTGTTAGTCGATTCCGATCCCCA
GGGCAGTGCCCGCGATTGGGCGGCCGTGCGGGAAGATCAACCGCTAACCGTTGTCGGCATCGACCGCCCG
ACGATTGACCGCGACGTGAAGGCCATCGGCCGGCGCGACTTCGTAGTGATCGACGGAGCGCCCCAGGCGG
CGGACTTGGCTGTGTCCGCGATCAAGGCAGCCGACTTCGTGCTGATTCCGGTGCAGCCAAGCCCTTACGA
CATATGGGCCACCGCCGACCTGGTGGAGCTGGTTAAGCAGCGCATTGAGGTCACGGATGGAAGGCTACAA
GCGGCCTTTGTCGTGTCGCGGGCGATCAAAGGCACGCGCATCGGCGGTGAGGTTGCCGAGGCGCTGGCCG
GGTACGAGCTGCCCATTCTTGAGTCCCGTATCACGCAGCGCGTGAGCTACCCAGGCACTGCCGCCGCCGG
CACAACCGTTCTTGAATCAGAACCCGAGGGCGACGCTGCCCGCGAGGTCCAGGCGCTGGCCGCTGAAATT
AAATCAAAACTCATTTGAGTTAATGAGGTAAAGAGAAAATGAGCAAAAGCACAAACACGCTAAGTGCCGG
CCGTCCGAGCGCACGCAGCAGCAAGGCTGCAACGTTGGCCAGCCTGGCAGACACGCCAGCCATGAAGCGG
GTCAACTTTCAGTTGCCGGCGGAGGATCACACCAAGCTGAAGATGTACGCGGTACGCCAAGGCAAGACCA
TTACCGAGCTGCTATCTGAATACATCGCGCAGCTACCAGAGTAAATGAGCAAATGAATAAATGAGTAGAT
GAATTTTAGCGGCTAAAGGAGGCGGCATGGAAAATCAAGAACAACCAGGCACCGACGCCGTGGAATGCCC
CATGTGTGGAGGAACGGGCGGTTGGCCAGGCGTAAGCGGCTGGGTTGTCTGCCGGCCCTGCAATGGCACT
GGAACCCCCAAGCCCGAGGAATCGGCGTGACGGTCGCAAACCATCCGGCCCGGTACAAATCGGCGCGGCG
CTGGGTGATGACCTGGTGGAGAAGTTGAAGGCCGCGCAGGCCGCCCAGCGGCAACGCATCGAGGCAGAAG
CACGCCCCGGTGAATCGTGGCAAGCGGCCGCTGATCGAATCCGCAAAGAATCCCGGCAACCGCCGGCAGC
CGGTGCGCCGTCGATTAGGAAGCCGCCCAAGGGCGACGAGCAACCAGATTTTTTCGTTCCGATGCTCTAT
GACGTGGGCACCCGCGATAGTCGCAGCATCATGGACGTGGCCGTTTTCCGTCTGTCGAAGCGTGACCGAC
GAGCTGGCGAGGTGATCCGCTACGAGCTTCCAGACGGGCACGTAGAGGTTTCCGCAGGGCCGGCCGGCAT
GGCCAGTGTGTGGGATTACGACCTGGTACTGATGGCGGTTTCCCATCTAACCGAATCCATGAACCGATAC
CGGGAAGGGAAGGGAGACAAGCCCGGCCGCGTGTTCCGTCCACACGTTGCGGACGTACTCAAGTTCTGCC
GGCGAGCCGATGGCGGAAAGCAGAAAGACGACCTGGTAGAAACCTGCATTCGGTTAAACACCACGCACGT
TGCCATGCAGCGTACGAAGAAGGCCAAGAACGGCCGCCTGGTGACGGTATCCGAGGGTGAAGCCTTGATT
AGCCGCTACAAGATCGTAAAGAGCGAAACCGGGCGGCCGGAGTACATCGAGATCGAGCTAGCTGATTGGA
TGTACCGCGAGATCACAGAAGGCAAGAACCCGGACGTGCTGACGGTTCACCCCGATTACTTTTTGATCGA
TCCCGGCATCGGCCGTTTTCTCTACCGCCTGGCACGCCGCGCCGCAGGCAAGGCAGAAGCCAGATGGTTG
TTCAAGACGATCTACGAACGCAGTGGCAGCGCCGGAGAGTTCAAGAAGTTCTGTTTCACCGTGCGCAAGC
TGATCGGGTCAAATGACCTGCCGGAGTACGATTTGAAGGAGGAGGCGGGGCAGGCTGGCCCGATCCTAGT
CATGCGCTACCGCAACCTGATCGAGGGCGAAGCATCCGCCGGTTCCTAATGTACGGAGCAGATGCTAGGG
CAAATTGCCCTAGCAGGGGAAAAAGGTCGAAAAGGTGTCTTTCCTGTGGATAGCACGTACATTGGGAACC
CAAAGCCGTACATTGGGAACCGGAACCCGTACATTGGGAACCCAAAGCCGTACATTGGGAACCGGTCACA
CATGTAAGTGACTGATATAAAAGAGAAAAAAGGCGATTTTTCCGCCTAAAACTCTTTAAAACTTATTAAA
ACTCTTAAAACCCGCCTGGCCTGTGCATAACTGTCTGGCCAGCGCACAGCCGAAGAGCTGCAAAAAGCGC
CTACCCTTCGGTCGCTGCGCTCCCTACGCCCCGCCGCTTCGCGTCGGCCTATCGCGGCCGCTGGCCGCTC
AAAAATGGCTGGCCTACGGCCAGGCAATCTACCAGGGCGCGGACAAGCCGCGCCGTCGCCACTCGACCGC
CGGCGCCCACATCAAGGCACCCTGCCTCGCGCGTTTCGGTGATGACGGTGAAAACCTCTGACACATGCAG
CTCCCGGAGACGGTCACAGCTTGTCTGTAAGCGGATGCCGGGAGCAGACAAGCCCGTCAGGGCGCGTCAG
CGGGTGTTGGCGGGTGTCGGGGCGCAGCCATGACCCAGTCACGTAGCGATAGCGGAGTGTATACTGGCTT
AACTATGCGGCATCAGAGCAGATTGTACTGAGAGTGCACCATATGCGGTGTGAAATACCGCACAGATGCG
TAAGGAGAAAATACCGCATCAGGCGCTCTTCCGCTTCCTCGCTCACTGACTCGCTGCGCTCGGTCGTTCG
GCTGCGGCGAGCGGTATCAGCTCACTCAAAGGCGGTAATACGGTTATCCACAGAATCAGGGGATAACGCA
GGAAAGAACATGTGAGCAAAAGGCCAGCAAAAGGCCAGGAACCGTAAAAAGGCCGCGTTGCTGGCGTTTT
TCCATAGGCTCCGCCCCCCTGACGAGCATCACAAAAATCGACGCTCAAGTCAGAGGTGGCGAAACCCGAC
AGGACTATAAAGATACCAGGCGTTTCCCCCTGGAAGCTCCCTCGTGCGCTCTCCTGTTCCGACCCTGCCG
CTTACCGGATACCTGTCCGCCTTTCTCCCTTCGGGAAGCGTGGCGCTTTCTCATAGCTCACGCTGTAGGT
ATCTCAGTTCGGTGTAGGTCGTTCGCTCCAAGCTGGGCTGTGTGCACGAACCCCCCGTTCAGCCCGACCG
CTGCGCCTTATCCGGTAACTATCGTCTTGAGTCCAACCCGGTAAGACACGACTTATCGCCACTGGCAGCA
GCCACTGGTAACAGGATTAGCAGAGCGAGGTATGTAGGCGGTGCTACAGAGTTCTTGAAGTGGTGGCCTA
ACTACGGCTACACTAGAAGGACAGTATTTGGTATCTGCGCTCTGCTGAAGCCAGTTACCTTCGGAAAAAG
AGTTGGTAGCTCTTGATCCGGCAAACAAACCACCGCTGGTAGCGGTGGTTTTTTTGTTTGCAAGCAGCAG
ATTACGCGCAGAAAAAAAGGATCTCAAGAAGATCCTTTGATCTTTTCTACGGGGTCTGACGCTCAGTGGA
ACGAAAACTCACGTTAAGGGATTTTGGTCATGCATGATATATCTCCCAATTTGTGTAGGGCTTATTATGC
ACGCTTAAAAATAATAAAAGCAGACTTGACCTGATAGTTTGGCTGTGAGCAATTATGTGCTTAGTGCATC
TAATCGCTTGAGTTAACGCCGGCGAAGCGGCGTCGGCTTGAACGAATTTCTAGCTAGACATTATTTGCCG
ACTACCTTGGTGATCTCGCCTTTCACGTAGTGGACAAATTCTTCCAACTGATCTGCGCGCGAGGCCAAGC
GATCTTCTTCTTGTCCAAGATAAGCCTGTCTAGCTTCAAGTATGACGGGCTGATACTGGGCCGGCAGGCG
CTCCATTGCCCAGTCGGCAGCGACATCCTTCGGCGCGATTTTGCCGGTTACTGCGCTGTACCAAATGCGG
GACAACGTAAGCACTACATTTCGCTCATCGCCAGCCCAGTCGGGCGGCGAGTTCCATAGCGTTAAGGTTT
CATTTAGCGCCTCAAATAGATCCTGTTCAGGAACCGGATCAAAGAGTTCCTCCGCCGCTGGACCTACCAA
GGCAACGCTATGTTCTCTTGCTTTTGTCAGCAAGATAGCCAGATCAATGTCGATCGTGGCTGGCTCGAAG
ATACCTGCAAGAATGTCATTGCGCTGCCATTCTCCAAATTGCAGTTCGCGCTTAGCTGGATAACGCCACG
GAATGATGTCGTCGTGCACAACAATGGTGACTTCTACAGCGCGGAGAATCTCGCTCTCTCCAGGGGAAGC
CGAAGTTTCCAAAAGGTCGTTGATCAAAGCTCGCCGCGTTGTTTCATCAAGCCTTACGGTCACCGTAACC
AGCAAATCAATATCACTGTGTGGCTTCAGGCCGCCATCCACTGCGGAGCCGTACAAATGTACGGCCAGCA
ACGTCGGTTCGAGATGGCGCTCGATGACGCCAACTACCTCTGATAGTTGAGTCGATACTTCGGCGATCAC
CGCTTCCCCCATGATGTTTAACTTTGTTTTAGGGCGACTGCCCTGCTGCGTAACATCGTTGCTGCTCCAT
AACATCAAACATCGACCCACGGCGTAACGCGCTTGCTGCTTGGATGCCCGAGGCATAGACTGTACCCCAA
AAAAACATGTCATAACAAGAAGCCATGAAAACCGCCACTGCGCCGTTACCACCGCTGCGTTCGGTCAAGG
TTCTGGACCAGTTGCGTGACGGCAGTTACGCTACTTGCATTACAGCTTACGAACCGAACGAGGC
