>Addgene plasmid #80585 | pJOG253 | addgene partial sequence | sequence record 156256 | hDNMT3A-F 5'-ctgcagccttcaagtacttcgacacc-3'
CAGAAAGCGGTACACCTCTACAAAGGAGGTCCTGGACGCCACACTGATTCATCAGTCAATTACGGGGCTC
TATGAAACAAGAATCGACCTCTCTCAGCTCGGTGGAGACAGCAGGGCTGACCCCAAGAAGAAGAGGAAGG
TGGGTTCGGGTGGCGGTAGTGGTGGCGGTGGAAGCATTGTTGCCCAGTTATCTCGCCCTGATCCGGCGTT
GGCCGCGTTGACCAACGACCACCTCGTCGCCTTGGCCTGCCTCGGCGGACGTCCTGCGCTGGATGCAGTG
AAAAAGGGATTGCCGCACGCGCCGGCCTTGATCAAAAGAACCAATCGCCGTATTCCCGAACGCACATCCC
ATCGCGTTGCCGACCACGCGCAAGTGGTTCGCGTGCTGGGTTTTTTCCAGTGCCACTCCCACCCAGCGCA
AGCATTTGATGACGCCATGACGCAGTTCGGGATGAGCAGGCACGGGTTGTTACAGCTCTTTCGCAGAGTG
GGCGTCACCGAACTCGAAGCCCGCAGTGGAACGCTCCCCCCAGCCTCGCAGCGTTGGGACCGTATCCTCC
AGGCATCAGGGATGAAAAGGGCCAAACCGTCCCCTACTTCAACTCAAACGCCGGATCAGGCGTCTTTGCA
TGCATTCGCCGATTCGCTGGAGCGTGACCTTGATGCGCCTAGCCCAATGCACGAGGGAGATCAGACGCGG
GCAAGCAGCCGTAAACGGTCCCGATCGGATCGTGCTGTCACCGGTCCCTCCGCACAGCAATCGTTCGAGG
TGCGCGTTCCCGAACAGCGCGATGCGTTGCATTTGCCCCTCCTCAGCTGGGGTGTAAAACGCCCGCGTAC
CAGGATCGGCGGCCTCCTGGATCCTGGTACGCCCATGGATG
