>Addgene plasmid #80585 | pJOG253 | addgene partial sequence | sequence record 156259 | CAT-R 5'-GCAACTGACTGAAATGCCTC-3'
GCCATTGGGATATATCAACGGTGGTATATCCAGTGATTTTTTTCTCCATTTTAGCTTCCTTAGCTCCTGA
AAATCTCGATAACTCAAAAAATACGCCCGGTAGTGATCTTATTTCATTATGGTGAAAGTTGGAACCTCTT
ACGTGCCGATCAACGTCTCAGAAGACTTCAATCACTACTTCGACTCTAGCTGTATATAAACTCAGCTTCG
TTTTCTTATCTAAGCGATGTGGGACTTTTGAAGATTGTTTTCAACTTAGCAAGAATTCAAGCTTGGAGGT
CAACATGGTGGAGCACGACACTCTGGTCTACTCCAAAAATGTCAAAGATACAGTCTCAGAAGATCAAAGG
GCTATTGAGACTTTTCAACAAAGGATAATTTCGGGAAACCTCCTCGGATTCCATTGCCCAGCTATCTGTC
ACTTCATCGAAAGGACAGTAGAAAAGGAAGGTGGCTCCTACAAATGCCATCATTGCGATAAAGGAAAGGC
TATCATTCAAGATCTCTCTGCCGACAGTGGTCCCAAAGATGGACCCCCACCCACGAGGAGCATCGTGGAA
AAAGAAGAGGTTCCAACCACGTCTACAAAGCAAGTGGATTGATGTGACATCTCCACTGACGTAAGGGATG
ACGCACAATCCCACTATCCTTCGCAAGACCCTTCCTCTATATAAGGAAGTTCATTTCATTTGGAGAGGAC
ACGCTCGAGTATAAGAGCTCATTTTTACAACAATTACCAACAACAACAAACAACAAACAACATTACAATT
ACATTTACAATTATCGATACAATGGCTCCTAAGAAGAAGCGGAAGGTTGGTGGCATGGACAAGAAGTACT
CCATTGGGCTCGCTATCGGCACAAACAGCGTCGGCTGGGCCGTCATTACGGACGAGTACAAGGTGCCGAG
CAAAAA
